Addgene plasmid #25296: CBX6
Purpose: Bacterial expression for structure determination; may not be full ORF
Depositing lab: Cheryl Arrowsmith. Depositing organization: University of Toronto.
Backbone
  Vector backbone: pET28a-LIC
  Backbone manufacturer: SGC
  Backbone size w/o insert (bp): 7328
  Vector type: Bacterial Expression
Growth in bacteria
  Bacterial resistance: Kanamycin, 50 μg/mL
  Growth temperature: 37°C
  Growth strain: DH5alpha
  Copy number: Low Copy
Gene/Insert
  Gene/Insert name: CBX6_02 (alt names: PDB: 3GV6; chromobox homolog 6)
  Species: H. sapiens (human)
  Insert size (bp): 174
  Entrez Gene: CBX6
  Tag / fusion protein: His (N terminal on insert)
  Cloning method: Restriction Enzyme
  Sequencing primers: 5′ T7; 3′ T7-term
Terms and licenses: Academic/Nonprofit Terms; Industry Terms: Not Available to Industry
Depositor comments: PDB: 3GV6. http://www.thesgc.org/structures/3GV6/
How to cite: CBX6 was a gift from Cheryl Arrowsmith (Addgene plasmid # 25296 ; http://n2t.net/addgene:25296 ; RRID:Addgene_25296)
