[The description below was written by a language model from this plasmid's Addgene catalogue record.]
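Description:
CBX6 is a bacterial expression plasmid built on the pET28a-LIC backbone, a ligation-independent-cloning derivative of the pET28a vector, recorded at 7328 bp without insert. It is selected with kanamycin and is listed as a low-copy plasmid that is propagated in a standard cloning strain. No feature table accompanies the record, so the origin of replication and promoter are not explicitly stated. The listed sequencing primers (T7 forward and T7 terminator reverse) are nonetheless consistent with the usual pET arrangement, in which the insert sits between a T7 promoter and T7 terminator and is transcribed in hosts that supply T7 RNA polymerase.

The insert, designated CBX6_02, is a 174 bp fragment of human CBX6 (chromobox homolog 6), carrying an N-terminal His tag for metal-affinity purification. At this length the insert can encode only a short segment of the protein, about 58 residues, and the record itself warns that it may not be the full open reading frame. Which domain of CBX6 it covers is not stated. The cloning method is recorded as restriction enzyme, even though the backbone is designed for ligation-independent cloning.

The stated purpose is recombinant protein production in bacteria for structure determination, and the depositor links the construct to a deposited Protein Data Bank structure. It is therefore best suited to producing a defined, purifiable CBX6 fragment for crystallography, biophysical characterisation or in vitro binding studies, rather than to expressing the full-length protein.
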