>Addgene plasmid #25296 | CBX6 | depositor partial sequence | sequence record 11770 | Author sequence
GAGCGGGTCTTCGCGGCCGAATCCATCATCAAACGGCGGATCCGAAAGGGACGCATCGAGTACCTGGTGA
AATGGAAGGGGTGGGCGATCAAGTACAGCACTTGGGAGCCCGAGGAGAACATCCTGGACTCGCGGCTCAT
TGCAGCCTTCGAACAAAAGGAGAGGGAGCGTGAG
