>Addgene plasmid #25296 | CBX6 | addgene partial sequence | sequence record 31379 | 25296 with T7
AATATTTTGTTTACTTTAAGAAGGAGATATACCATGGGCAGCAGCCATCATCATCATCATCACAGCAGCG
GCCTGGTTCCGCGTGGTAGTGAGCGGGTCTTCGCGGCCGAATCCATCATCAAACGGCGGATCCGAAAGGG
ACGCATCGAGTACCTGGTGAAATGGAAGGGGTGGGCGATCAAGTACAGCACTTGGGAGCCCGAGGAGAAC
ATCCTGGACTCGCGGCTCATTGCAGCCTTCGAACAAAAGGAGAGGGAGCGTGAGTGATGACGAAGCTTGC
GGCCGCACTCGAGCACCACCACCACCACCACTGAGATCCGGCTGCTAACAAAGCCCGAAAGGAAGCTGAG
TTGGCTGCTGCCACCGCTGAGCAATAACTAGCATAACCCCTTGGGGCCTCTAAACGGGTCTTGAGGGGTT
TTTTGCTGAAAGGAGGAACTATATCCGGATTGGCGAATGGG
[124 nt withheld, positions 462-585]
C
[91 nt withheld, positions 587-677]
A
[49 nt withheld, positions 679-727]
CCTTTGACGTTGGAGTCCACGTTCTTT
[37 nt withheld, positions 755-791]
ACCCTATCTCGGTCTATTCTTTTGATTTATAAGGGATTTTGCCGATTTCGGCCTATTGGTTAAAAAATGA
GCTGATTTAACAAAAATTTAACGCGAATTTTAACAAAATATTAACGCTTACAATTTAAGTG
